>Addgene plasmid #69817 | pcDNA 3.2/V5-DEST NET1A V5 WT | depositor full sequence | sequence record 123848 | pcDNA 3.2/V5-DEST NET1A V5 WT sequence 7122 bps
GACGGATCGGGAGATCTCCCGATCCCCTATGGTCGACTCTCAGTACAATCTGCTCTGATGCCGCATAGTT
AAGCCAGTATCTGCTCCCTGCTTGTGTGTTGGAGGTCGCTGAGTAGTGCGCGAGCAAAATTTAAGCTACA
ACAAGGCAAGGCTTGACCGACAATTGCATGAAGAATCTGCTTAGGGTTAGGCGTTTTGCGCTGCTTCGCG
ATGTACGGGCCAGATATACGCGTTGACATTGATTATTGACTAGTTATTAATAGTAATCAATTACGGGGTC
ATTAGTTCATAGCCCATATATGGAGTTCCGCGTTACATAACTTACGGTAAATGGCCCGCCTGGCTGACCG
CCCAACGACCCCCGCCCATTGACGTCAATAATGACGTATGTTCCCATAGTAACGCCAATAGGGACTTTCC
ATTGACGTCAATGGGTGGACTATTTACGGTAAACTGCCCACTTGGCAGTACATCAAGTGTATCATATGCC
AAGTACGCCCCCTATTGACGTCAATGACGGTAAATGGCCCGCCTGGCATTATGCCCAGTACATGACCTTA
TGGGACTTTCCTACTTGGCAGTACATCTACGTATTAGTCATCGCTATTACCATGGTGATGCGGTTTTGGC
AGTACATCAATGGGCGTGGATAGCGGTTTGACTCACGGGGATTTCCAAGTCTCCACCCCATTGACGTCAA
TGGGAGTTTGTTTTGGCACCAAAATCAACGGGACTTTCCAAAATGTCGTAACAACTCCGCCCCATTGACG
CAAATGGGCGGTAGGCGTGTACGGTGGGAGGTCTATATAAGCAGAGCTCTCTGGCTAACTAGAGAACCCA
CTGCTTACTGGCTTATCGAAATTAATACGACTCACTATAGGGAGACCCAAGCTGGCTAGTTAAGCTATCA
ACAAGTTTGTACAAAAAAGTTGGCATGGTGGCACATGATGAGACTGGAGGTCTCCTACCTATTAAAAGGA
CCATACGAGTCCTAGATGTCAATAACCAGTCCTTCAGAGAACAAGAGGAGCCAAGCAATAAAAGAGTTCG
ACCTCTGGCTCGTGTCACGTCCTTGGCAAATTTAATCTCTCCTGTAAGAAATGGAGCTGTCAGACGTTTT
GGTCAAACAATACAGTCATTTACCCTTCGTGGTGACCACAGATCCCCAGCCTCTGCCCAGAAGTTTTCTA
GCAGGTCAACAGTCCCAACACCCGCCAAGAGAAGGAGCAGTGCACTGTGGTCAGAGATGCTGGACATCAC
CATGAAGGAGTCTCTCACCACCAGGGAGATCAGACGGCAGGAGGCAATATATGAAATGTCCCGAGGTGAA
CAGGATTTAATTGAGGATCTCAAACTTGCAAGAAAGGCCTACCATGACCCCATGTTAAAGTTGTCCATCA
TGTCAGAAGAGGAACTCACACATATATTTGGTGATCTGGACTCTTACATACCTCTGCATGAAGATTTGTT
GACAAGAATAGGAGAAGCAACCAAGCCTGATGGAACAGTGGAGCAGATTGGTCACATTCTCGTGAGCTGG
TTACCGCGCTTGAATGCCTACAGAGGTTACTGTAGTAACCAGCTGGCAGCCAAAGCTCTTCTTGATCAAA
AGAAACAGGATCCAAGAGTCCAAGACTTCCTCCAGCGATGTCTCGAGTCTCCCTTCAGTCGAAAACTAGA
TCTTTGGAGTTTCCTAGATATCCCTCGAAGTCGCCTAGTCAAATACCCTTTACTGTTAAAAGAAATTCTT
AAACACACTCCAAAAGAGCACCCTGATGTTCAGCTTCTGGAGGATGCTATATTGATAATACAGGGAGTCC
TCTCTGATATCAACTTGAAGAAAGGTGAATCCGAGTGCCAGTATTACATCGACAAGCTGGAGTACCTGGA
TGAAAAGCAGAGGGACCCCAGAATCGAAGCGAGCAAAGTGCTGCTGTGCCATGGGGAGCTGCGGAGCAAG
AGTGGACATAAACTTTACATTTTCCTGTTTCAAGACATCTTGGTTCTGACTCGGCCCGTCACACGGAACG
AACGGCACTCTTACCAGGTTTACCGGCAGCCAATCCCAGTCCAAGAGCTAGTCCTAGAAGACCTGCAGGA
TGGAGATGTGAGAATGGGAGGCTCCTTTCGAGGAGCTTTCAGTAACTCAGAGAAAGCTAAAAATATCTTT
AGAATTCGCTTCCATGACCCCTCTCCAGCCCAGTCTCACACTCTGCAAGCCAATGACGTGTTCCACAAGC
AGCAGTGGTTCAACTGTATTCGAGCGGCCATTGCCCCCTTCCAGTCGGCAGGCAGTCCACCTGAGCTGCA
GGGCCTGCCGGAGCTGCACGAAGAGTGTGAGGGGAACCACCCCTCTGCGAGGAAACTCACAGCCCAGAGG
AGGGCATCCACAGTTTCCAGTGTTACTCAGGTAGAAGTTGATGAAAACGCTTACAGATGTGGCTCTGGCA
TGCAGATGGCAGAGGACAGCAAGAGCTTAAAGACACACCAGACACAGCCCGGCATCCGAAGAGCGAGGGA
CAAAGCCCTTTCTGGTGGCAAACGGAAAGAGACTTTGGTGTACCCAACTTTCTTGTACAAAGTGGTTGAT
CTAGAGGGCCCGCGGTTCGAAGGTAAGCCTATCCCTAACCCTCTCCTCGGTCTCGATTCTACGCGTACCG
GTTAGTAATGAGTTTAAACGGGGGAGGCTAACTGAAACACGGAAGGAGACAATACCGGAAGGAACCCGCG
CTATGACGGCAATAAAAAGACAGAATAAAACGCACGGGTGTTGGGTCGTTTGTTCATAAACGCGGGGTTC
GGTCCCAGGGCTGGCACTCTGTCGATACCCCACCGAGACCCCATTGGGGCCAATACGCCCGCGTTTCTTC
CTTTTCCCCACCCCACCCCCCAAGTTCGGGTGAAGGCCCAGGGCTCGCAGCCAACGTCGGGGCGGCAGGC
CCTGCCATAGCAGATCTGCGCAGCTGGGGCTCTAGGGGGTATCCCC
[124 nt withheld, positions 2987-3110]
C
[32 nt withheld, positions 3112-3143]
CA
[57 nt withheld, positions 3146-3202]
A
[49 nt withheld, positions 3204-3252]
CCTTTGACGTTGGAGTCCACGTTCTTT
[37 nt withheld, positions 3280-3316]
ACCCTATCTCGGTCTATTCTTTTGATTTATAAGGGATTTTGGGGATTTCGGCCTATTGGTTAAAAAATGA
GCTGATTTAACAAAAATTTAACGCGAATTAATTCTGTGGAATGTGTGTCAGTTAGGGTGTGGAAAGTCCC
CAGGCTCCCCAGCAGGCAGAAGTATGCAAAGCATGCATCTCAATTAGTCAGCAACCAGGTGTGGAAAGTC
CCCAGGCTCCCCAGCAGGCAGAAGTATGCAAAGCATGCATCTCAATTAGTCAGCAACCATAGTCCCGCCC
CTAACTCCGCCCATCCCGCCCCTAACTCCGCCCAGTTCCGCCCATTCTCCGCCCCATGGCTGACTAATTT
TTTTTATTTATGCAGAGGCCGAGGCCGCCTCTGCCTCTGAGCTATTCCAGAAGTAGTGAGGAGGCTTTTT
TGGAGGCCTAGGCTTTTGCAAAAAGCTCCCGGGAGCTTGTATATCCATTTTCGGATCTGATCAAGAGACA
GGATGAGGATCGTTTCGCATGATTGAACAAGATGGATTGCACGCAGGTTCTCCGGCCGCTTGGGTGGAGA
GGCTATTCGGCTATGACTGGGCACAACAGACAATCGGCTGCTCTGATGCCGCCGTGTTCCGGCTGTCAGC
GCAGGGGCGCCCGGTTCTTTTTGTCAAGACCGACCTGTCCGGTGCCCTGAATGAACTGCAGGACGAGGCA
GCGCGGCTATCGTGGCTGGCCACGACGGGCGTTCCTTGCGCAGCTGTGCTCGACGTTGTCACTGAAGCGG
GAAGGGACTGGCTGCTATTGGGCGAAGTGCCGGGGCAGGATCTCCTGTCATCTCACCTTGCTCCTGCCGA
GAAAGTATCCATCATGGCTGATGCAATGCGGCGGCTGCATACGCTTGATCCGGCTACCTGCCCATTCGAC
CACCAAGCGAAACATCGCATCGAGCGAGCACGTACTCGGATGGAAGCCGGTCTTGTCGATCAGGATGATC
TGGACGAAGAGCATCAGGGGCTCGCGCCAGCCGAACTGTTCGCCAGGCTCAAGGCGCGCATGCCCGACGG
CGAGGATCTCGTCGTGACCCATGGCGATGCCTGCTTGCCGAATATCATGGTGGAAAATGGCCGCTTTTCT
GGATTCATCGACTGTGGCCGGCTGGGTGTGGCGGACCGCTATCAGGACATAGCGTTGGCTACCCGTGATA
TTGCTGAAGAGCTTGGCGGCGAATGGGCTGACCGCTTCCTCGTGCTTTACGGTATCGCCGCTCCCGATTC
GCAGCGCATCGCCTTCTATCGCCTTCTTGACGAGTTCTTCTGAGCGGGACTCTGGGGTTCGCGAAATGAC
CGACCAAGCGACGCCCAACCTGCCATCACGAGATTTCGATTCCACCGCCGCCTTCTATGAAAGGTTGGGC
TTCGGAATCGTTTTCCGGGACGCCGGCTGGATGATCCTCCAGCGCGGGGATCTCATGCTGGAGTTCTTCG
CCCACCCCAACTTGTTTATTGCAGCTTATAATGGTTACAAATAAAGCAATAGCATCACAAATTTCACAAA
TAAAGCATTTTTTTCACTGCATTCTAGTTGTGGTTTGTCCAAACTCATCAATGTATCTTATCATGTCTGT
ATACCGTCGACCTCTAGCTAGAGCTTGGCGTAATCATGGTCATAGCTGTTTCCTGTGTGAAATTGTTATC
CGCTCACAATTCCACACAACATACGAGCCGGAAGCATAAAGTGTAAAGCCTGGGGTGCCTAATGAGTGAG
CTAACTCACATTAATTGCGTTGCGCTCACTGCCCGCTTTCCAGTCGGGAAACCTGTCGTGCCAGCTGCAT
TAATGAATCGGCCAACGCGCGGGGAGAGGCGGTTTGCGTATTGGGCGCTCTTCCGCTTCCTCGCTCACTG
ACTCGCTGCGCTCGGTCGTTCGGCTGCGGCGAGCGGTATCAGCTCACTCAAAGGCGGTAATACGGTTATC
CACAGAATCAGGGGATAACGCAGGAAAGAACATGTGAGCAAAAGGCCAGCAAAAGGCCAGGAACCGTAAA
AAGGCCGCGTTGCTGGCGTTTTTCCATAGGCTCCGCCCCCCTGACGAGCATCACAAAAATCGACGCTCAA
GTCAGAGGTGGCGAAACCCGACAGGACTATAAAGATACCAGGCGTTTCCCCCTGGAAGCTCCCTCGTGCG
CTCTCCTGTTCCGACCCTGCCGCTTACCGGATACCTGTCCGCCTTTCTCCCTTCGGGAAGCGTGGCGCTT
TCTCAATGCTCACGCTGTAGGTATCTCAGTTCGGTGTAGGTCGTTCGCTCCAAGCTGGGCTGTGTGCACG
AACCCCCCGTTCAGCCCGACCGCTGCGCCTTATCCGGTAACTATCGTCTTGAGTCCAACCCGGTAAGACA
CGACTTATCGCCACTGGCAGCAGCCACTGGTAACAGGATTAGCAGAGCGAGGTATGTAGGCGGTGCTACA
GAGTTCTTGAAGTGGTGGCCTAACTACGGCTACACTAGAAGGACAGTATTTGGTATCTGCGCTCTGCTGA
AGCCAGTTACCTTCGGAAAAAGAGTTGGTAGCTCTTGATCCGGCAAACAAACCACCGCTGGTAGCGGTGG
TTTTTTTGTTTGCAAGCAGCAGATTACGCGCAGAAAAAAAGGATCTCAAGAAGATCCTTTGATCTTTTCT
ACGGGGTCTGACGCTCAGTGGAACGAAAACTCACGTTAAGGGATTTTGGTCATGAGATTATCAAAAAGGA
TCTTCACCTAGATCCTTTTAAATTAAAAATGAAGTTTTAAATCAATCTAAAGTATATATGAGTAAACTTG
GTCTGACAGTTACCAATGCTTAATCAGTGAGGCACCTATCTCAGCGATCTGTCTATTTCGTTCATCCATA
GTTGCCTGACTCCCCGTCGTGTAGATAACTACGATACGGGAGGGCTTACCATCTGGCCCCAGTGCTGCAA
TGATACCGCGAGACCCACGCTCACCGGCTCCAGATTTATCAGCAATAAACCAGCCAGCCGGAAGGGCCGA
GCGCAGAAGTGGTCCTGCAACTTTATCCGCCTCCATCCAGTCTATTAATTGTTGCCGGGAAGCTAGAGTA
AGTAGTTCGCCAGTTAATAGTTTGCGCAACGTTGTTGCCATTGCTACAGGCATCGTGGTGTCACGCTCGT
CGTTTGGTATGGCTTCATTCAGCTCCGGTTCCCAACGATCAAGGCGAGTTACATGATCCCCCATGTTGTG
CAAAAAAGCGGTTAGCTCCTTCGGTCCTCCGATCGTTGTCAGAAGTAAGTTGGCCGCAGTGTTATCACTC
ATGGTTATGGCAGCACTGCATAATTCTCTTACTGTCATGCCATCCGTAAGATGCTTTTCTGTGACTGGTG
AGTACTCAACCAAGTCATTCTGAGAATAGTGTATGCGGCGACCGAGTTGCTCTTGCCCGGCGTCAATACG
GGATAATACCGCGCCACATAGCAGAACTTTAAAAGTGCTCATCATTGGAAAACGTTCTTCGGGGCGAAAA
CTCTCAAGGATCTTACCGCTGTTGAGATCCAGTTCGATGTAACCCACTCGTGCACCCAACTGATCTTCAG
CATCTTTTACTTTCACCAGCGTTTCTGGGTGAGCAAAAACAGGAAGGCAAAATGCCGCAAAAAAGGGAAT
AAGGGCGACACGGAAATGTTGAATACTCATACTCTTCCTTTTTCAATATTATTGAAGCATTTATCAGGGT
TATTGTCTCATGAGCGGATACATATTTGAATGTATTTAGAAAAATAAACAAATAGGGGTTCCGCGCACAT
TTCCCCGAAAAGTGCCACCTGACGTC
Features (pLannotate 1.2.2; 23 found; start..end, strand, type, name):
     36..80      -  misc_feature   bom (fragment): basis of mobility region from pBR322
    235..614     +  enhancer       CMV enhancer: human cytomegalovirus immediate early enhancer
    615..818     +  promoter       CMV promoter: human cytomegalovirus (CMV) immediate early promoter
    814..847     +  LTR            5' LTR (truncated) (fragment): truncated 5' long terminal repeat (LTR) from HIV-1
    863..881     +  promoter       T7 promoter: promoter for bacteriophage T7 RNA polymerase
    912..929     +  protein_bind   attB1 (fragment): mutant version of attB; core recombination site for the Gateway® BP reaction BP Clonase™
    995..2560    +  CDS            NET1 (fragment): ARHG8_HUMAN - Also known as ARHGEF8. Experimental evidence at protein level: Swiss-Prot protein existence level 1. Acts as guanine nucleotide exchange factor (GEF) for RhoA GTPase. May be involved in activation of the SAPK/JNK pathway Stimulates genotoxic stress-induced RHOB activity in breast cancer cells leading to their cell death. From Homo sapiens (Human).
   2562..2586    -  protein_bind   attB2: mutant version of attB; recombination site for the Gateway® BP reaction BP Clonase™
   2612..2653    +  CDS            V5 tag: epitope tag from simian virus 5
   2737..2785    +  polyA_signal   HSV TK poly(A) signal: herpes simplex virus thymidine kinase polyadenylation signal (Cole and Stacy, 1985)
   2876..2892    -  polyA_signal   bGH poly(A) signal (fragment): bovine growth hormone polyadenylation signal
   2987..3415    +  rep_origin     f1 ori (sequence partly withheld): f1 bacteriophage origin of replication; arrow indicates direction of (+) strand synthesis
   3429..3758    +  promoter       SV40 promoter: SV40 enhancer and early promoter
   3825..4616    +  CDS            neo: KKA2_KLEPN - Also known as kan, nptII. Experimental evidence at protein level: Swiss-Prot protein existence level 1. Resistance to kanamycin, neomycin, paromomycin, ribostamycin, butirosin and gentamicin B. From Klebsiella pneumoniae.
   4642..4800    +  CDS            ble (fragment): BLE_KLEPN - Experimental evidence at protein level: Swiss-Prot protein existence level 1. Binding protein with a strong affinity to the bleomycin family of antibiotics. Binds to CL990; an antimitotic-antibiotic compound. From Klebsiella pneumoniae.
   4795..4916    +  polyA_signal   SV40 poly(A) signal: SV40 polyadenylation signal
   4989..5005    -  protein_bind   lac operator: The lac repressor binds to the lac operator to inhibit transcription in E. coli. This inhibition can be relieved by adding lactose or isopropyl-β-D-thiogalactopyranoside (IPTG). lac repressor encoded by lacI
   5013..5043    -  promoter       lac promoter: promoter for the E. coli lac operon
   5058..5079    -  protein_bind   CAP binding site: CAP binding activates transcription in the presence of cAMP. E. coli catabolite activator protein
   5092..5184    -  CDS            lacI (fragment): lac repressor; lacI; The lac repressor binds to the lac operator to inhibit transcription in E. coli. This inhibition can be relieved by adding lactose or isopropyl-β-D-thiogalactopyranoside (IPTG).
   5367..5955    -  rep_origin     ori: high-copy-number ColE1/pMB1/pBR322/pUC origin of replication
   6126..6986    -  CDS            AmpR: β-lactamase; bla; confers resistance to ampicillin, carbenicillin, and related antibiotics
   6987..7091    -  promoter       AmpR promoter: bla
