[The description below was written by a language model from this plasmid's Addgene catalogue record and pLannotate feature annotations shown in this document.]
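Description:
pcDNA 3.2/V5-DEST NET1A V5 WT is a 7,122 bp mammalian expression plasmid built on the Gateway destination vector pcDNA 3.2/V5-DEST. It is maintained in E. coli as a high-copy plasmid through a ColE1/pUC-type origin and selected with ampicillin via the β-lactamase gene and its own promoter. An f1 origin is also present. For selection in mammalian cells, the backbone carries a neomycin phosphotransferase cassette driven by the SV40 enhancer/early promoter and terminated by an SV40 polyadenylation signal. The automated annotation also reports several short fragment hits (a truncated HIV-1 LTR, bGH poly(A), ble, lacI and bom pieces). These appear to be backbone remnants or similarity matches rather than functional parts.

The payload is the wild-type human NET1A coding sequence, the short isoform of NET1 (ARHGEF8), a guanine nucleotide exchange factor for the RhoA GTPase. The cDNA came from an ORFeome library clone and was moved into the vector by Gateway recombination, so it is flanked by attB1 and attB2 sites. Transcription is driven by the human CMV immediate-early enhancer and promoter, and a T7 promoter lies just upstream of the insert. Downstream of attB2, the backbone supplies a V5 epitope that the record lists as a C-terminal fusion tag, followed by the HSV thymidine kinase polyadenylation signal.

The stated purpose is expression of V5-tagged NET1A in mammalian cells, where the epitope allows detection or immunoprecipitation with anti-V5 antibodies. The associated publication concerns the identification of AMPK phosphorylation substrates linked to cell invasion. The "WT" label suggests it serves as the unmutated reference form, though the record does not describe any mutant counterparts.
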