Addgene plasmid #69817: pcDNA 3.2/V5-DEST NET1A V5 WT
Purpose: Expresses NET1A-V5 in mammalian cells
Depositing lab: Anne Brunet. Depositing organization: Stanford University. Publication: Identification of AMPK Phosphorylation Sites Reveals a Network of Proteins Involved in Cell Invasion and Facilitates Large-Scale Substrate Prediction. Schaffer BE, Levin RS, Hertz NT, Maures TJ, Schoof ML, Hollstein PE, Benayoun BA, Banko MR, Shaw RJ, Shokat KM, Brunet A. Cell Metab. 2015 Nov 3;22(5):907-21. doi: 10.1016/j.cmet.2015.09.009. Epub 2015 Oct 8. PubMed 26456332.
Backbone
  Vector backbone: pcDNA 3.2/V5-DEST
  Backbone size w/o insert (bp): 5394
  Total vector size (bp): 7122
  Vector type: Mammalian Expression
Growth in bacteria
  Bacterial resistance: Ampicillin, 100 μg/mL
  Growth temperature: 37°C
  Growth strain: NEB Stable
  Copy number: High Copy
Gene/Insert
  Gene/Insert name: NET1A (alt name: NET1A (short isoform of NET1), ARHGEF8)
  Species: H. sapiens (human)
  Entrez Gene: NET1 (a.k.a. ARHGEF8, NET1A)
  Promoter: CMV
  Tag / fusion protein: V5 (C terminal on backbone)
  Cloning method: Gateway Cloning
  Sequencing primers: 5′ GGCACCAAAATCAACGGGACTTTC; 3′ GTCTCCTTCCGTGTTTCAGTTAGCC
Resource information
  A portion of this plasmid was derived from a plasmid made by: Vector is Gateway and cDNA is from Orfeome library (Open Biosystems)
Terms and licenses: Academic/Nonprofit Terms; Industry Terms: Not Available to Industry
How to cite: pcDNA 3.2/V5-DEST NET1A V5 WT was a gift from Anne Brunet (Addgene plasmid # 69817 ; http://n2t.net/addgene:69817 ; RRID:Addgene_69817)
