>Addgene plasmid #69817 | pcDNA 3.2/V5-DEST NET1A V5 WT | addgene partial sequence | sequence record 142705 | CMV-F 5'-CGCAAATGGGCGGTAGGCGTG-3'
TCTCTGGCTAACTAGAGAACCCACTGCTTACTGGCTTATCGAAATTAATACGACTCACTATAGGGAGACC
CAAGCTGGCTAGTTAAGCTATCAACAAGTTTGTACAAAAAAGTTGGCATGGTGGCACATGATGAGACTGG
AGGTCTCCTACCTATTAAAAGGACCATACGAGTCCTAGATGTCAATAACCAGTCCTTCAGAGAACAAGAG
GAGCCAAGCAATAAAAGAGTTCGACCTCTGGCTCGTGTCACGTCCTTGGCAAATTTAATCTCTCCTGTAA
GAAATGGAGCTGTCAGACGTTTTGGTCAAACAATACAGTCATTTACCCTTCGTGGTGACCACAGATCCCC
AGCCTCTGCCCAGAAGTTTTCTAGCAGGTCAACAGTCCCAACACCCGCCAAGAGAAGGAGCAGTGCACTG
TGGTCAGAGATGCTGGACATCACCATGAAGGAGTCTCTCACCACCAGGGAGATCAGACGGCAGGAGGCAA
TATATGAAATGTCCCGAGGTGAACAGGATTTAATTGAGGATCTCAAACTTGCAAGAAAGGCCTACCATGA
CCCCATGTTAAAGTTGTCCATCATGTCAGAAGAGGAACTCACACATATATTTGGTGATCTGGACTCTTAC
ATACCTCTGCATGAAGATTTGTTGACAAGAATAGGAGAAGCAACCAAGCCTGATGGAACAGTGGAGCAGA
TTGGTCACATTCTCGTGAGCTGGTTACCGCGCTTGAATGCCTACAGAGGTTACTGTAGTAACCAGCTGGC
AGCCAAAGCTCTTCTTGATCAAAAGAAACAGGATCCAAGAGTCCAAGACTTCCTCCAGCGATGTCTCGAG
TCTCCCTTCAGTCGAAAACTAGATCTTTGGAGTTTCCTAGATATCCCTCGAAGTCGCCTAGTCAAATACC
CTTTACT
