>Addgene plasmid #69817 | pcDNA 3.2/V5-DEST NET1A V5 WT | addgene partial sequence | sequence record 142707 | TK-pA-R2 5'-GGTGGGGAAAAGGAAGAAAC-3'
GGTGGGGTATCGACAGAGTGCCAGCCCTGGGACCGAACCCCGCGTTTATGAACAAACGACCCAACACCCG
TGCGTTTTATTCTGTCTTTTTATTGCCGTCATAGCGCGGGTTCCTTCCGGTATTGTCTCCTTCCGTGTTT
CAGTTAGCCTCCCCCGTTTAAACTCATTACTAACCGGTACGCGTAGAATCGAGACCGAGGAGAGGGTTAG
GGATAGGCTTACCTTCGAACCGCGGGCCCTCTAGATCAACCACTTTGTACAAGAAAGTTGGGTACACCAA
AGTCTCTTTCCGTTTGCCACCAGAAAGGGCTTTGTCCCTCGCTCTTCGGATGCCGGGCTGTGTCTGGTGT
GTCTTTAAGCTCTTGCTGTCCTCTGCCATCTGCATGCCAGAGCCACATCTGTAAGCGTTTTCATCAACTT
CTACCTGAGTAACACTGGAAACTGTGGATGCCCTCCTCTGGGCTGTGAGTTTCCTCGCAGAGGGGTGGTT
CCCCTCACACTCTTCGTGCAGCTCCGGCAGGCCCTGCAGCTCAGGTGGACTGCCTGCCGACTGGAAGGGG
GCAATGGCCGCTCGAATACAGTTGAACCACTGCTGCTTGTGGAACACGTCATTGGCTTGCAGAGTGTGAG
ACTGGGCTGGAGAGGGGTCATGGAAGCGAATTCTAAAGATATTTTTAGCTTTCTCTGAGTTACTGAAAGC
TCCTCGAAAGGAGCCTCCCATTCTCACATCTCCATCCTGCAGGTCTTCTAGGACTAGCTCTTGGACTGGG
ATTGGCTGCCGGTAAACCTGGTAAGAGTGCCGTTCGTTCCGTGTGACGGGCCGAGTCAGAACCAAGATGT
CTTGAAACAGGAAAATGTAAAGTTTATGTCCACTCTTGCTCCGCAGCTCCCCATGGCACAGCAGCACTTT
GCTCGCTTCGATTCTGGGGTCCCTCTGCTTTTCATCCAGGTACTCCAGCTTGTCGATG
